Addgene plasmid #23653: pDONR223-GLYCTK
Depositing lab: William Hahn & David Root. Depositing organization: Dana-Farber Cancer Institute. Publication: COT drives resistance to RAF inhibition through MAP kinase pathway reactivation. Johannessen CM, Boehm JS, Kim SY, Thomas SR, Wardwell L, Johnson LA, Emery CM, Stransky N, Cogdill AP, Barretina J, Caponigro G, Hieronymus H, Murray RR, Salehi-Ashtiani K, Hill DE, Vidal M, Zhao JJ, Yang X, Alkan O, Kim S, Harris JL, Wilson CJ, Myer VE, Finan PM, Root DE, Roberts TM, Golub T, Flaherty KT, Dummer R, Weber BL, Sellers WR, Schlegel R, Wargo JA, Hahn WC, Garraway LA. Nature. 2010 Dec 16;468(7326):968-72. doi: 10.1038/nature09627 PubMed 21107320.
Backbone
  Vector backbone: pDONR223
  Backbone manufacturer: Invitrogen
  Backbone size w/o insert (bp): 5005
  Vector type: Gateway Donor vector
Growth in bacteria
  Bacterial resistance: Spectinomycin, 50 μg/mL
  Growth temperature: 37°C
  Growth strain: DH5alpha
  Copy number: High Copy
Gene/Insert
  Gene/Insert name: GLYCTK (alt name: glycerate kinase)
  Species: H. sapiens (human)
  Insert size (bp): 1572
  Entrez Gene: GLYCTK (a.k.a. HBEBP2, HBEBP4, HBeAgBP4A)
  Cloning method: Gateway Cloning
  Sequencing primers: 5′ M13pUC-fwd; 3′ M13rev
Terms and licenses: Academic/Nonprofit Terms; Industry Terms: Not Available to Industry
Depositor comments: The ORF has no Stop codon. This design enables easy recombination into a destination vector to add an epitope tag of choice and Stop codon to the ORF. Do NOT use this plasmid directly for transfections. A set of 4 custom lentiviral vectors is available ( pLX301 (http://www.addgene.org/25895/) , pLX302 (http://www.addgene.org/25896/) , pLX303 (http://www.addgene.org/25897/) , pLX304 (http://www.addgene.org/25890/) ) to be used to express these ORFs in mammalian cells. These plasmids are not included in the kit and must be ordered separately.
How to cite: pDONR223-GLYCTK was a gift from William Hahn & David Root (Addgene plasmid # 23653 ; http://n2t.net/addgene:23653 ; RRID:Addgene_23653)
