[The description below was written by a language model from this plasmid's Addgene catalogue record.]
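Description:
pDONR223-GLYCTK is a Gateway entry-type clone built in the pDONR223 donor backbone (a 5005 bp vector before insertion), carrying the human GLYCTK open reading frame, which encodes glycerate kinase. The insert is recorded as 1572 bp and was introduced by Gateway recombination. The plasmid is maintained in standard E. coli cloning strains as a high-copy construct under spectinomycin selection. No feature table accompanies the record, so the origin of replication and the exact recombination sites flanking the ORF are not itemised. After recombination into a pDONR vector, an insert is normally flanked by attL sites, which allow its transfer into attR-containing destination vectors in an LR reaction. M13 forward and reverse primer sites on either side of the insert are listed for sequence verification.

The ORF has been cloned without a stop codon. This "open" configuration lets the coding sequence be recombined in frame into a destination vector that supplies a C-terminal epitope tag and the terminating codon. The record lists no promoter driving the insert and warns that the plasmid should not be transfected directly; it serves purely as a shuttle and archival source of the ORF. The depositors point to a companion set of four lentiviral destination vectors (pLX301 to pLX304) for expressing such ORFs in mammalian cells. The clone appears to belong to a larger ORF collection distributed as a kit. The associated publication concerns resistance to RAF inhibition through reactivation of the MAP kinase pathway, so the clone's typical use is as a starting point for making expression constructs for gain-of-function studies.
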