>Addgene plasmid #23653 | pDONR223-GLYCTK | depositor partial sequence | sequence record 10670 | Author sequence
ATGGCTGCAGCCCTGCAGGTCCTGCCCCGCTTGGCCCGAGCCCCCTTGCATCCACTCCTCTGGCGGGGCT
CAGTGGCCCGTCTGGCCAGCAGCATGGCCTTGGCAGAGCAGGCCAGGCAGCTGTTTGAGAGTGCTGTAGG
TGCAGTGCTGCCGGGCCCCATGCTGCACCGGGCACTATCCTTGGACCCTGGTGGCAGACAGCTGAAGGTG
CGGGACCGGAACTTTCAGCTGAGGCAAAACCTCTACCTGGTGGGCTTTGGCAAGGCTGTGCTGGGTATGG
CAGCTGCAGCTGAGGAACTACTGGGCCAGCATCTTGTGCAGGGCGTGATCAGCGTTCCCAAGGGGATCCG
TGCTGCCATGGAGCGTGCCGGCAAGCAGGAGATGCTGCTGAAGCCACATAGCCGTGTCCAGGTATTCGAG
GGTGCGGAGGACAACCTCCCGGACCGCGATGCGCTGCGGGCTGCACTGGCCATCCAGCAACTGGCTGAGG
GACTCACAGCTGATGACCTGCTGCTCGTGCTGATCTCAGGTGGGGGTTCAGCTCTGCTGCCTGCCCCCAT
CCCACCTGTCACACTGGAGGAGAAGCAGACACTCACTAGACTGCTGGCAGCCCGTGGAGCCACCATCCAG
GAGTTGAACACCATTCGGAAGGCCCTGTCCCAGCTCAAGGGTGGGGGGCTGGCTCAGGCCGCCTACCCTG
CCCAGGTGGTGAGCCTCATCCTGTCAGATGTGGTGGGGGACCCTGTGGAGGTGATTGCCAGTGGCCCCAC
CGTGGCCAGTTCCCACAATGTGCAAGATTGCCTGCATATCCTCAATCGCTACGGCCTCCGTGCAGCCCTG
CCACGTTCTGTGAAGACTGTGCTGTCTCGGGCCGACTCTGACCCCCATGGGCCACACACCTGTGGCCATG
TCCTGAATGTGATCATTGGCTCTAATGTGCTGGCGCTAGCTGAGGCCCAGCGGCAGGCCGAGGCACTGGG
CTACCAGGCTGTGGTGCTGAGTGCAGCCATGCAAGGTGATGTAAAAAGTATGGCCCAGTTCTACGGGCTG
CTGGCCCATGTGGCTAGAACCCGCCTCACCCCATCCATGGCTGGGGCTTCTGTGGAGGAAGATGCACAGC
TCCATGAGCTGGCAGCTGAGCTTCAGATCCCAGACCTGCAGCTGGAGGAGGCTCTGGAGACCATGGCATG
GGGAAGGGGCCCAGTCTGCCTGCTGGCTGGTGGCGAGCCCACAGTACAGCTGCAGGGCTCGGGCAGGGGT
GGCCGGAACCAGGAACTGGCCCTGCGTGTTGGAGCAGAGTTGAGAAGGTGGCCGCTGGGGCCGATAGATG
TGCTGTTTTTGAGCGGTGGCACCGATGGGCAGGATGGGCCCACAGAGGCTGCTGGGGCCTGGGTCACACC
TGAGCTTGCCAGCCAGGCTGCAGCTGAGGGCCTGGACATAGCCACCTTCCTAGCCCACAATGACTCACAT
ACCTTCTTCTGCTGCCTCCAGGGTGGGGCACACCTGCTGCACACAGGGATGACAGGTACCAATGTCATGG
ACACCCACCTCTTGTTCCTGCGGCCTCGGTGA
