>Addgene plasmid #23653 | pDONR223-GLYCTK | addgene partial sequence | sequence record 29461 | 23653 with M13pUC-fwd
AGCTCGGGCCCAATAATGATTTTATTTTGACTGATAGTGACCTGTTCGTTGCAACAAATTGATGAGCAAT
GCTTTTTTATAATGCCAACTTTGTACAAAAAAGTTGGCATGGCTGCAGCCCTGCAGGTCCTGCCCCGCTT
GGCCCGAGCCCCCTTGCATCCACTCCTCTGGCGGGGCTCAGTGGCCCGTCTGGCCAGCAGCATGGCCTTG
GCAGAGCAGGCCAGGCAGCTGTTTGAGAGTGCTGTAGGTGCAGTGCTGCCGGGCCCCATGCTGCACCGGG
CACTATCCTTGGACCCTGGTGGCAGACAGCTGAAGGTGCGGGACCGGAACTTTCAGCTGAGGCAAAACCT
CTACCTGGTGGGCTTTGGCAAGGCTGTGCTGGGTATGGCAGCTGCAGCTGAGGAACTACTGGGCCAGCAT
CTTGTGCAGGGCGTGATCAGCGTTCCCAAGGGGATCCGTGCTGCCATGGAGCGTGCCGGCAAGCAGGAGA
TGCTGCTGAAGCCACATAGCCGTGTCCAGGTATTCGAGGGTGCGGAGGACAACCTCCCGGACCGCGATGC
GCTGCGGGCTGCACTGGCCATCCAGCAACTGGCTGAGGGACTCACAGCTGATGACCTGCTGCTCGTGCTG
ATCTCA
